>Addgene plasmid #30689 | pBS-F1-AGG | depositor partial sequence | sequence record 14172 | Author sequence
GGTACCCGCCCATATGCTTGCCCTGTCGAGTCCTGTGACCGCCGCTTCAGTCGTTCTGACCACCTCACCC
AGCACATCCGGATCCACACCGGCCAGAAGCCCTTCCAGTGTCGCATCTGCATGCGTAACTTCAGTCGCTC
CAGCCACCTGACCACCCACATCAGGACCCACACAGGCGAGAAGCCTTTTGCATGCGACATTTGTGGGAGG
AAGTTTGCCAGGAGTGATGAACGCAAGAGGCATACCAAAATCCATACAGGTGAAAAGTAATCTAGA
