>Addgene plasmid #30689 | pBS-F1-AGG | addgene partial sequence | sequence record 36332 | T7 5'-TAATACGACTCACTATAGGG-3'
TCGAGTCCTGTGACCGCCGCTTCAGTCGTTCTGACCACCTCACCCAGCACATCCGGATCCACACCGGCCA
GAAGCCCTTCCAGTGTCGCATCTGCATGCGTAACTTCAGTCGCTCCAGCCACCTGACCACCCACATCAGG
ACCCACACAGGCGAGAAGCCTTTTGCATGCGACATTTGTGGGAGGAAGTTTGCCAGGAGTGATGAACGCA
AGAGGCATACCAAAATCCATACAGGTGAAAAGTAATCTAGAGCGGCCGCCACCGCGGTGGAGCTCCAGCT
TTTGTTCCCTTTAGTGAGGGTTAATTGCGCGCTTGGCGTAATCATGGTCATAGCTGTTTCCTGTGTGAAA
TTGTTATCCGCTCACAATTCCACACAACATACGAGCCGGAAGCATAAAGTGTAAAGCCTGGGGTGCCTAA
TGAGTGAGCTAACTCACATTAATTGCGTTGCGCTCACTGCCCGCTTTCCAGTCGGGAAACCTGTCGTGCC
AGCTGCATTAATGAATCGGCCAACGCGCGGGGAGAGGCGGTTTGCGTATTGGGCGCTCTTCCGCTTCCTC
GCTCACTGACTCGCTGCGCTCGGTCGTTCGGCTGCGGCGAGCGGTATCAGCTCACTCAAAGGCGGTAATA
CGGTTATCCACAGAATCAGGGGATAACGCAGGAAAGAACATGTGAGCAAAAGGCCAGCAAAAGGCCAGGA
ACCGTAAAA
