>Addgene plasmid #30689 | pBS-F1-AGG | addgene partial sequence | sequence record 37036 | lac_promoter
ATTTCACACAGGAAACAGCTATGACCATGATTACGCCAAGCGCGCAATTAACCCTCACTAAAGGGAACAA
AAGCTGGAGCTCCACCGCGGTGGCGGCCGCTCTAGATTACTTTTCACCTGTATGGATTTTGGTATGCCTC
TTGCGTTCATCACTCCTGGCAAACTTCCTCCCACAAATGTCGCATGCAAAAGGCTTCTCGCCTGTGTGGG
TCCTGATGTGGGTGGTCAGGTGGCTGGAGCGACTGAAGTTACGCATGCAGATGCGACACTGGAAGGGCTT
CTGGCCGGTGTGGATCCGGATGTGCTGGGTGAGGTGGTCAGAACGACTGAAGCGGCGGTCACAGGACTCG
ACAGGGCAAGCATATGGGCGGGTACCCAATTCGCCCTATAGTGAGTCGTATTACGCGCGCTCACTGGCCG
TCGTTTTACAACGTCGTGACTGGGAAAACCCTGGCGTTACCCAACTTAATCGCCTTGCAGCACATCCCCC
TTTCGCCAGCTGGCGTAATAGCGAAGAGGCCCGCACCGATCGCCCTTCCCAACAGTTGCGCAGCCTGAAT
GGCGAATGGG
[76 nt withheld, positions 571-646]
