[The description below was written by a language model from this plasmid's Addgene catalogue record.]
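Description:
pBS-F1-AGG is a small bacterial cloning plasmid built on the pBlueScript II SK(+) backbone. It is a high-copy vector propagated in standard E. coli cloning strains under ampicillin selection. As a pBlueScript derivative, it would be expected to carry the usual phagemid features of that backbone: a pUC-type origin, an f1 origin, and a polylinker flanked by T7 and T3 promoter and primer sites. No feature table accompanies this record, however, so these elements are inferred from the backbone name rather than confirmed. The T7 and T3 sites are listed as the sequencing primers for the insert.

The insert, named "F1 AGG", is recorded as 276 bp and sits between KpnI and XbaI sites, both of which are retained, so the fragment can be excised or exchanged by restriction digestion. The record does not describe the insert further. The name and the associated publication, which concerns modularly assembled zinc-finger nucleases in zebrafish, suggest that it encodes a zinc-finger module for the finger 1 position of an array, with specificity for the DNA triplet AGG. This reading is an interpretation of the name and is not stated in the record.

No eukaryotic promoter, tag, reporter or nuclease domain is recorded, and the vector is classed simply as a cloning vector. It therefore appears to be an archive or source plasmid and not an expression construct. Its likely role is as one member of a library of single-finger modules, from which fingers are taken and combined into multi-finger DNA-binding arrays for building zinc-finger nucleases aimed at chosen genomic target sites.
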