Addgene plasmid #30689: pBS-F1-AGG
Depositing lab: Nathan Lawson & Scot Wolfe. Depositing organization: University of Massachusetts, Worcester. Publication: Evaluation and application of modularly assembled zinc-finger nucleases in zebrafish. Zhu C, Smith T, McNulty J, Rayla AL, Lakshmanan A, Siekmann AF, Buffardi M, Meng X, Shin J, Padmanabhan A, Cifuentes D, Giraldez AJ, Look AT, Epstein JA, Lawson ND, Wolfe SA. Development. 2011 Oct;138(20):4555-64. 10.1242/dev.066779 PubMed 21937602.
Backbone
  Vector backbone: pBlueScript II SK(+)
  Backbone size w/o insert (bp): 2877
  Vector type: Cloning vector
Growth in bacteria
  Bacterial resistance: Ampicillin, 100 μg/mL
  Growth temperature: 37°C
  Growth strain: DH5alpha
  Growth instructions: XL1Blue
  Copy number: High Copy
Gene/Insert
  Gene/Insert name: F1 AGG
  Insert size (bp): 276
  Cloning method: Restriction Enzyme; 5′ cloning site KpnI (not destroyed); 3′ cloning site XbalI (not destroyed)
  Sequencing primers: 5′ T7; 3′ T3
Terms and licenses: Academic/Nonprofit Terms; Industry Terms: Not Available to Industry
How to cite: pBS-F1-AGG was a gift from Nathan Lawson & Scot Wolfe (Addgene plasmid # 30689 ; http://n2t.net/addgene:30689 ; RRID:Addgene_30689)
